>Addgene plasmid #209502 | EC70131 | addgene full sequence | sequence record 413863 | Addgene NGS Result
CTAAATTGTAAGCGTTAATATTTTGTTAAAATTCGCGTTAAATTTTTGTTAAATCAGCTCATTTTTTAAC
CAATAGGCCGAAATCGGCAAAATCCCTTATAAATCAAAAGAATAGACCGAGATAGGGTTGAGTGGCCGCT
ACAGGGCGCTCCCATTCGCCATTCAGGCTGCGCAACTGTTGGGAAGGGCGTTTCGGTGCGGGCCTCTTCG
CTATTACGCCAGCTGGCGAAAGGGGGATGTGCTGCAAGGCGATTAAGTTGGGTAACGCCAGGGTTTTCCC
AGTCACGACGTTGTAAAACGACGGCCAGTGAGCGCGACGTAATACGACTCACTATAGGGCGAATTGGCGG
AAGGCCGTCAAGGCCGCATCGCATTCTGTGAAGACAACAGACATGAATCCAAACCACACGGAGTTCAAAT
TCCCACAGATTAAGGCTCGTCCGTCGCACAAGGTAATGTGTGAATATTATATCTGTCGTGCAAAATTGCC
TGGCCTGCACAATTGCTGTTATAGTTGGCGGCAGGGAGAGTTTTAACATTGACTAGCGTGCTGATAATTT
GTGAGAAATAATAATTGACAAGTAGATACTGACATTTGAGAAGAGCTTCTGAACTGTTATTAGTAACAAA
AATGGAAAGCTGATGCACGGAAAAAGGAAAGAAAAAGCCATACTTTTTTTTAGGTAGGAAAAGAAAAAGC
CATACGAGACTGATGTCTCTCAGATGGGCCGGGATCTGTCTATCTAGCAGGCAGCAGCCCACCAACCTCA
CGGGCCAGCAATTACGAGTCCTTCTAAAAGCTCCCGCCGAGGGGCGCTGGCGCTGCTGTGCAGCAGCACG
TCTAACATTAGTCCCACCTCGCCAGTTTACAGGGAGCAGAACCAGCTTATAAGCGGAGGCGCGGCACCAA
GAAGCACCAGTGGTCTAGTGGTAGAATAGTACCCTGCCACGGTACAGACCCGGGTTCGATTCCCGGCTGG
AAATAATTTCTACTAAGTGTAGATTGAGACCGCAGCTGGCACGACAGGTTTGCCGACTGGAAAGCGGGCA
GTGAGCGCAACGCAATTAATGTGAGTTAGCTCACTCATTAGGCACCCCAGGCTTTACACTTTATGCTTCC
GGCTCGTATGTTGTGTGGAATTGTGAGCGGATAACAATTTCACACAGGAAACAGCTATGACCATGATTAC
GCCAAGCTTGCATGCCTGCAGGTCGACTCTAGAGGATCCCCGGGTACCGAGCTCGAATTCACTGGCCGTC
GTTTTACAACGTCGTGACTGGGAAAACCCTGGCGTTACCCAACTTAATCGCCTTGCAGCACATCCCCCTT
TCGCCAGCTGGCGTAATAGCGAAGAGGCCCGCACCGATCGCCCTTCCCAACAGTTGCGCAGCCTGAATGG
CGAATGGCGCCTGATGCGGTATTTTCTCCTTACGCATCTGTGCGGTATTTCACACCGCATATGGTGCACT
CTCAGTACAATCTGCTCTGATGCCGCATAGTTAAGCCAGCCCCGACACCCGCCAACACCCGCTGACGCGC
CCTGACGGGCTTGTCTGCTCCCGGCATCCGCTTACAGACAAGCTGTGACGGTCTCATAATTTCTACTAAG
TGTAGATTTTTTTTGTGTTGTCTTCCTGGCCTGGGCCTCATGGGCCTTCCGCTCACTGCCCGCTTTCCAG
TCGGGAAACCTGTCGTGCCAGCTGCATTAACATGGTCATAGCTGTTTCCTTGCGTATTGGGCGCTCTCCG
CTTCCTCGCTCACTGACTCGCTGCGCTCGGTCGTTCGGGTAAAGCCTGGGGTGCCTAATGAGCAAAAGGC
CAGCAAAAGGCCAGGAACCGTAAAAAGGCCGCGTTGCTGGCGTTTTTCCATAGGCTCCGCCCCCCTGACG
AGCATCACAAAAATCGACGCTCAAGTCAGAGGTGGCGAAACCCGACAGGACTATAAAGATACCAGGCGTT
TCCCCCTGGAAGCTCCCTCGTGCGCTCTCCTGTTCCGACCCTGCCGCTTACCGGATACCTGTCCGCCTTT
CTCCCTTCGGGAAGCGTGGCGCTTTCTCATAGCTCACGCTGTAGGTATCTCAGTTCGGTGTAGGTCGTTC
GCTCCAAGCTGGGCTGTGTGCACGAACCCCCCGTTCAGCCCGACCGCTGCGCCTTATCCGGTAACTATCG
TCTTGAGTCCAACCCGGTAAGACACGACTTATCGCCACTGGCAGCAGCCACTGGTAACAGGATTAGCAGA
GCGAGGTATGTAGGCGGTGCTACAGAGTTCTTGAAGTGGTGGCCTAACTACGGCTACACTAGAAGAACAG
TATTTGGTATCTGCGCTCTGCTGAAGCCAGTTACCTTCGGAAAAAGAGTTGGTAGCTCTTGATCCGGCAA
ACAAACCACCGCTGGTAGCGGTGGTTTTTTTGTTTGCAAGCAGCAGATTACGCGCAGAAAAAAAGGATCT
CAAGAAGATCCTTTGATCTTTTCTACGGGGTCTGACGCTCAGTGGAACGAAAACTCACGTTAAGGGATTT
TGGTCATGAGATTATCAAAAAGGATCTTCACCTAGATCCTTTTAAATTAAAAATGAAGTTTTAAATCAAT
CTAAAGTATATATGAGTAAACTTGGTCTGACAGTTACCAATGCTTAATCAGTGAGGCACCTATCTCAGCG
ATCTGTCTATTTCGTTCATCCATAGTTGCCTGACTCCCCGTCGTGTAGATAACTACGATACGGGAGGGCT
TACCATCTGGCCCCAGTGCTGCAATGATACCGCGAGAACCACGCTCACCGGCTCCAGATTTATCAGCAAT
AAACCAGCCAGCCGGAAGGGCCGAGCGCAGAAGTGGTCCTGCAACTTTATCCGCCTCCATCCAGTCTATT
AATTGTTGCCGGGAAGCTAGAGTAAGTAGTTCGCCAGTTAATAGTTTGCGCAACGTTGTTGCCATTGCTA
CAGGCATCGTGGTGTCACGCTCGTCGTTTGGTATGGCTTCATTCAGCTCCGGTTCCCAACGATCAAGGCG
AGTTACATGATCCCCCATGTTGTGCAAAAAAGCGGTTAGCTCCTTCGGTCCTCCGATCGTTGTCAGAAGT
AAGTTGGCCGCAGTGTTATCACTCATGGTTATGGCAGCACTGCATAATTCTCTTACTGTCATGCCATCCG
TAAGATGCTTTTCTGTGACTGGTGAGTACTCAACCAAGTCATTCTGAGAATAGTGTATGCGGCGACCGAG
TTGCTCTTGCCCGGCGTCAATACGGGATAATACCGCGCCACATAGCAGAACTTTAAAAGTGCTCATCATT
GGAAAACGTTCTTCGGGGCGAAAACTCTCAAGGATCTTACCGCTGTTGAGATCCAGTTCGATGTAACCCA
CTCGTGCACCCAACTGATCTTCAGCATCTTTTACTTTCACCAGCGTTTCTGGGTGAGCAAAAACAGGAAG
GCAAAATGCCGCAAAAAAGGGAATAAGGGCGACACGGAAATGTTGAATACTCATACTCTTCCTTTTTCAA
TATTATTGAAGCATTTATCAGGGTTATTGTCTCATGAGCGGATACATATTTGAATGTATTTAGAAAAATA
AACAAATAGGGGTTCCGCGCACATTTCCCCGAAAAGTGCCAC
Features (pLannotate 1.2.2; 17 found; start..end, strand, type, name):
      3..134     -  rep_origin     M13 ori (fragment): M13 bacteriophage origin of replication; arrow indicates direction of (+) strand synthesis
    155..311     -  CDS            lacZα (fragment): LacZα fragment of β-galactosidase; lacZ fragment
    320..338     +  promoter       T7 promoter: promoter for bacteriophage T7 RNA polymerase
    390..491     +  CDS            gsk3b (fragment): GSK3B_XENLA - Also known as Xgsk-3. Experimental evidence at protein level: Swiss-Prot protein existence level 1. Plays a role in the organization of the formation of the main body axis of developing embryo. Acts as an inhibitor of differentiation of primary neurons. Inhibits the ability of ectopically expressed NEUROD1 and other bHLH factors to promote early retinal cell differentiation. May participate in the Wnt signaling pathway. May regulate the circadian clock via phosphorylation of the major clock components. From Xenopus laevis (African clawed frog).
    916..979     +  ncRNA          tRNA: Accession: RF00005 - tRNA
   1012..1054    +  CDS            lacI (fragment): lac repressor; lacI; The lac repressor binds to the lac operator to inhibit transcription in E. coli. This inhibition can be relieved by adding lactose or isopropyl-β-D-thiogalactopyranoside (IPTG).
   1067..1088    +  protein_bind   CAP binding site: CAP binding activates transcription in the presence of cAMP. E. coli catabolite activator protein
   1103..1133    +  promoter       lac promoter: promoter for the E. coli lac operon
   1141..1157    +  protein_bind   lac operator: The lac repressor binds to the lac operator to inhibit transcription in E. coli. This inhibition can be relieved by adding lactose or isopropyl-β-D-thiogalactopyranoside (IPTG). lac repressor encoded by lacI
   1194..1250    -  misc_feature   MCS: pUC18/19 multiple cloning site
   1247..1404    +  CDS            lacZα (fragment): LacZα fragment of β-galactosidase; lacZ fragment
   1410..1509    -  misc_feature   bom (fragment): basis of mobility region from pBR322
   1663..1710    -  CDS            lacI (fragment): lac repressor; lacI; The lac repressor binds to the lac operator to inhibit transcription in E. coli. This inhibition can be relieved by adding lactose or isopropyl-β-D-thiogalactopyranoside (IPTG).
   1747..1787    -  rep_origin     RSF ori (fragment): Plasmids containing the RSF 1030 origin of replication can be propagated in E. coli cells that contain additional plasmids with compatible origins.
   1865..2453    -  rep_origin     ori: high-copy-number ColE1/pMB1/pBR322/pUC origin of replication
   2624..3484    -  CDS            AmpR: β-lactamase; bla; confers resistance to ampicillin, carbenicillin, and related antibiotics
   3485..3589    -  promoter       AmpR promoter: bla
