[The description below was written by a language model from this plasmid's Addgene catalogue record and pLannotate feature annotations shown in this document.]
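Description:
EC70131 is a small (about 3.6 kb) high-copy E. coli cloning plasmid from a CRISPR toolkit developed for barley and wheat, built as a Golden Gate level 1, position 5 module for inserting protospacers used in Cas12a editing. The backbone is not named in the record, but the feature table shows a ColE1/pUC-type origin of replication and an AmpR (β-lactamase) gene with its own promoter, matching the listed ampicillin selection. Short fragments annotated as M13 ori, bom, RSF ori, lacI and a T7 promoter look like backbone remnants. The brief hit to Xenopus gsk3b lies in the region upstream of the tRNA and is most likely a spurious match rather than a real coding element.

The insert, Cas12a-tRNA-DR-DR, is a guide RNA expression unit driven by the TaU3 promoter, which by its name is presumably a wheat U3 small nuclear RNA promoter; the automated annotation does not detect it. Despite the insert name and the Lachnospiraceae bacterium species assignment, no Cas12a coding sequence is annotated, and the plasmid is too small to hold one, so the species label evidently refers to the Cas12a direct repeats (DR). A tRNA is annotated upstream of a lacZα cassette (CAP binding site, lac promoter and operator, pUC multiple cloning site, lacZα fragment). The likely arrangement is that this cassette sits between the two direct repeats as a replaceable placeholder, so that swapping in a protospacer allows blue/white screening, consistent with LacZ being the listed marker. The tRNA would permit processing of the transcript by endogenous tRNA-processing enzymes to release the crRNA. The exact cloning sites are not recorded. Completed modules would presumably be assembled with other level 1 parts into higher-level plant transformation constructs.
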