Addgene plasmid #209502: EC70131
Purpose: Cloning protospacers for Cas12a editing
Depositing lab: Wendy Harwood & Cristobal Uauy. Depositing organization: John Innes Centre. Publication: An optimised CRISPR Cas9 and Cas12a mutagenesis toolkit for Barley and Wheat. Lawrenson T, Clarke M, Kirby R, Forner M, Steuernagel B, Brown JKM, Harwood W. Plant Methods. 2024 Aug 13;20(1):123. doi: 10.1186/s13007-024-01234-y. PubMed 39138524.
Backbone
  Vector backbone: Unknown
  Vector type: CRISPR
  Selectable markers: LacZ
Growth in bacteria
  Bacterial resistance: Ampicillin, 100 μg/mL
  Growth temperature: 37°C
  Growth strain: DH5alpha
  Copy number: High Copy
Gene/Insert
  Gene/Insert name: Cas12a-tRNA-DR-DR
  Species: Lachnospiraceae bacterium
  Promoter: TaU3
  Cloning method: Restriction Enzyme; 5′ cloning site unknown (unknown if destroyed)
Terms and licenses: Academic/Nonprofit Terms; Industry Terms: Not Available to Industry
Depositor comments: GoldeGate level 1 position 5
How to cite: EC70131 was a gift from Wendy Harwood & Cristobal Uauy (Addgene plasmid # 209502 ; http://n2t.net/addgene:209502 ; RRID:Addgene_209502)
